>Addgene plasmid #227713 | pETDuet_6xHis-CCPG1(1-212aa)-thrombin-GST | addgene full sequence | sequence record 455261 | Addgene NGS Result
GGGGAATTGTGAGCGGATAACAATTCCCCTCTAGAAATAATTTTGTTTAACTTTAAGAAGGAGATATACC
ATGGGCAGCAGCCATCACCATCATCACCACAGCCAGGATCCAATGTCTGAAAATTCCAGTGACAGTGATT
CATCTTGTGGTTGGACTGTCATCAGTCATGAGGGGTCAGATATAGAAATGTTGAATTCTGTGACCCCCAC
TGACAGCTGTGAGCCCGCCCCAGAATGTTCATCTTTAGAGCAAGAGGAGCTTCAAGCATTGCAGATAGAG
CAAGGAGAAAGCAGCCAAAATGGCACAGTGCTTATGGAAGAAACTGCTTATCCAGCTTTGGAGGAAACCA
GCTCAACAATTGAGGCAGAGGAACAAAAGATACCCGAAGACAGTATCTATATTGGAACTGCCAGTGATGA
TTCTGATATTGTTACCCTTGAGCCACCTAAGTTAGAAGAAATTGGAAATCAAGAAGTTGTCATTGTTGAA
GAAGCACAGAGTTCAGAAGACTTTAACATGGGCTCTTCCTCTAGCAGCCAGTATACTTTCTGTCAGCCAG
AAACTGTATTTTCATCTCAGCCTAGTGACGATGAATCAAGTAGTGATGAAACCAGTAATCAGCCCAGTCC
TGCCTTTAGACGACGCCGTGCTAGGAAGAAGACCGTTTCTGCTTCAGAATCTGAAGACCGGCTAGTTGCT
GAACAAGAAACTGAACCTTCTAAGGAGTTGAGTAAACGTCAGTTCAGTGGATCACTGGTTCCGCGTGGAT
CCGGCGGATCCCCTATACTAGGTTATTGGAAAATTAAGGGCCTTGTGCAACCCACTCGACTTCTTTTGGA
ATATCTTGAAGAAAAATATGAAGAGCATTTGTATGAGCGCGATGAAGGTGATAAATGGCGAAACAAAAAG
TTTGAATTGGGTTTGGAGTTTCCCAATCTTCCTTATTATATTGATGGTGATGTTAAATTAACACAGTCTA
TGGCCATCATACGTTATATAGCTGACAAGCACAACATGTTGGGTGGTTGTCCAAAAGAGCGTGCAGAGAT
TTCAATGCTTGAAGGAGCGGTTTTGGATATTAGATACGGTGTTTCGAGAATTGCATATAGTAAAGACTTT
GAAACTCTCAAAGTTGATTTTCTTAGCAAGCTACCTGAAATGCTGAAAATGTTCGAAGATCGTTTATGTC
ATAAAACATATTTAAATGGTGATCATGTAACCCATCCTGACTTCATGTTGTATGACGCTCTTGATGTTGT
TTTATACATGGACCCAATGTGCCTGGATGCGTTCCCAAAATTAGTTTGTTTTAAAAAACGTATTGAAGCT
ATCCCACAAATTGATAAGTACTTGAAATCCAGCAAGTATATAGCATGGCCTTTGCAGGGCTGGCAAGCCA
CGTTTGGTGGTGGCGACCATCCTCCAAAATAGGAATTCGAGCTCGGCGCGCCTGCAGGTCGACAAGCTTG
CGGCCGCATAATGCTTAAGTCGAACAGAAAGTAATCGTATTGTACACGGCCGCATAATCGAAATTAATAC
GACTCACTATAGGGGAATTGTGAGCGGATAACAATTCCCCATCTTAGTATATTAGTTAAGTATAAGAAGG
AGATATACATATGGCAGATCTCAATTGGATATCGGCCGGCCACGCGATCGCTGACGTCGGTACCCTCGAG
TCTGGTAAAGAAACCGCTGCTGCGAAATTTGAACGCCAGCACATGGACTCGTCTACTAGCGCAGCTTAAT
TAACCTAGGCTGCTGCCACCGCTGAGCAATAACTAGCATAACCCCTTGGGGCCTCTAAACGGGTCTTGAG
GGGTTTTTTGCTGAAAGGAGGAACTATATCCGGATTGGCGAATGGG
[124 nt withheld, positions 1867-1990]
C
[91 nt withheld, positions 1992-2082]
A
[49 nt withheld, positions 2084-2132]
CCTTTGACGTTGGAGTCCACGTTCTTT
[37 nt withheld, positions 2160-2196]
ACCCTATCTCGGTCTATTCTTTTGATTTATAAGGGATTTTGCCGATTTCGGCCTATTGGTTAAAAAATGA
GCTGATTTAACAAAAATTTAACGCGAATTTTAACAAAATATTAACGTTTACAATTTCTGGCGGCACGATG
GCATGAGATTATCAAAAAGGATCTTCACCTAGATCCTTTTAAATTAAAAATGAAGTTTTAAATCAATCTA
AAGTATATATGAGTAAACTTGGTCTGACAGTTACCAATGCTTAATCAGTGAGGCACCTATCTCAGCGATC
TGTCTATTTCGTTCATCCATAGTTGCCTGACTCCCCGTCGTGTAGATAACTACGATACGGGAGGGCTTAC
CATCTGGCCCCAGTGCTGCAATGATACCGCGAGACCCACGCTCACCGGCTCCAGATTTATCAGCAATAAA
CCAGCCAGCCGGAAGGGCCGAGCGCAGAAGTGGTCCTGCAACTTTATCCGCCTCCATCCAGTCTATTAAT
TGTTGCCGGGAAGCTAGAGTAAGTAGTTCGCCAGTTAATAGTTTGCGCAACGTTGTTGCCATTGCTACAG
GCATCGTGGTGTCACGCTCGTCGTTTGGTATGGCTTCATTCAGCTCCGGTTCCCAACGATCAAGGCGAGT
TACATGATCCCCCATGTTGTGCAAAAAAGCGGTTAGCTCCTTCGGTCCTCCGATCGTTGTCAGAAGTAAG
TTGGCCGCAGTGTTATCACTCATGGTTATGGCAGCACTGCATAATTCTCTTACTGTCATGCCATCCGTAA
GATGCTTTTCTGTGACTGGTGAGTACTCAACCAAGTCATTCTGAGAATAGTGTATGCGGCGACCGAGTTG
CTCTTGCCCGGCGTCAATACGGGATAATACCGCGCCACATAGCAGAACTTTAAAAGTGCTCATCATTGGA
AAACGTTCTTCGGGGCGAAAACTCTCAAGGATCTTACCGCTGTTGAGATCCAGTTCGATGTAACCCACTC
GTGCACCCAACTGATCTTCAGCATCTTTTACTTTCACCAGCGTTTCTGGGTGAGCAAAAACAGGAAGGCA
AAATGCCGCAAAAAAGGGAATAAGGGCGACACGGAAATGTTGAATACTCATACTCTTCCTTTTTCAATCA
TGATTGAAGCATTTATCAGGGTTATTGTCTCATGAGCGGATACATATTTGAATGTATTTAGAAAAATAAA
CAAATAGGTCATGACCAAAATCCCTTAACGTGAGTTTTCGTTCCACTGAGCGTCAGACCCCGTAGAAAAG
ATCAAAGGATCTTCTTGAGATCCTTTTTTTCTGCGCGTAATCTGCTGCTTGCAAACAAAAAAACCACCGC
TACCAGCGGTGGTTTGTTTGCCGGATCAAGAGCTACCAACTCTTTTTCCGAAGGTAACTGGCTTCAGCAG
AGCGCAGATACCAAATACTGTCCTTCTAGTGTAGCCGTAGTTAGGCCACCACTTCAAGAACTCTGTAGCA
CCGCCTACATACCTCGCTCTGCTAATCCTGTTACCAGTGGCTGCTGCCAGTGGCGATAAGTCGTGTCTTA
CCGGGTTGGACTCAAGACGATAGTTACCGGATAAGGCGCAGCGGTCGGGCTGAACGGGGGGTTCGTGCAC
ACAGCCCAGCTTGGAGCGAACGACCTACACCGAACTGAGATACCTACAGCGTGAGCTATGAGAAAGCGCC
ACGCTTCCCGAAGGGAGAAAGGCGGACAGGTATCCGGTAAGCGGCAGGGTCGGAACAGGAGAGCGCACGA
GGGAGCTTCCAGGGGGAAACGCCTGGTATCTTTATAGTCCTGTCGGGTTTCGCCACCTCTGACTTGAGCG
TCGATTTTTGTGATGCTCGTCAGGGGGGCGGAGCCTATGGAAAAACGCCAGCAACGCGGCCTTTTTACGG
TTCCTGGCCTTTTGCTGGCCTTTTGCTCACATGTTCTTTCCTGCGTTATCCCCTGATTCTGTGGATAACC
GTATTACCGCCTTTGAGTGAGCTGATACCGCTCGCCGCAGCCGAACGACCGAGCGCAGCGAGTCAGTGAG
CGAGGAAGCGGAAGAGCGCCTGATGCGGTATTTTCTCCTTACGCATCTGTGCGGTATTTCACACCGCATA
TATGGTGCACTCTCAGTACAATCTGCTCTGATGCCGCATAGTTAAGCCAGTATACACTCCGCTATCGCTA
CGTGACTGGGTCATGGCTGCGCCCCGACACCCGCCAACACCCGCTGACGCGCCCTGACGGGCTTGTCTGC
TCCCGGCATCCGCTTACAGACAAGCTGTGACCGTCTCCGGGAGCTGCATGTGTCAGAGGTTTTCACCGTC
ATCACCGAAACGCGCGAGGCAGCTGCGGTAAAGCTCATCAGCGTGGTCGTGAAGCGATTCACAGATGTCT
GCCTGTTCATCCGCGTCCAGCTCGTTGAGTTTCTCCAGAAGCGTTAATGTCTGGCTTCTGATAAAGCGGG
CCATGTTAAGGGCGGTTTTTTCCTGTTTGGTCACTGATGCCTCCGTGTAAGGGGGATTTCTGTTCATGGG
GGTAATGATACCGATGAAACGAGAGAGGATGCTCACGATACGGGTTACTGATGATGAACATGCCCGGTTA
CTGGAACGTTGTGAGGGTAAACAACTGGCGGTATGGATGCGGCGGGACCAGAGAAAAATCACTCAGGGTC
AATGCCAGCGCTTCGTTAATACAGATGTAGGTGTTCCACAGGGTAGCCAGCAGCATCCTGCGATGCAGAT
CCGGAACATAATGGTGCAGGGCGCTGACTTCCGCGTTTCCAGACTTTACGAAACACGGAAACCGAAGACC
ATTCATGTTGTTGCTCAGGTCGCAGACGTTTTGCAGCAGCAGTCGCTTCACGTTCGCTCGCGTATCGGTG
ATTCATTCTGCTAACCAGTAAGGCAACCCCGCCAGCCTAGCCGGGTCCTCAACGACAGGAGCACGATCAT
GCTAGTCATGCCCCGCGCCCACCGGAAGGAGCTGACTGGGTTGAAGGCTCTCAAGGGCATCGGTCGAGAT
CCCGGTGCCTAATGAGTGAGCTAACTTACATTAATTGCGTTGCGCTCACTGCCCGCTTTCCAGTCGGGAA
ACCTGTCGTGCCAGCTGCATTAATGAATCGGCCAACGCGCGGGGAGAGGCGGTTTGCGTATTGGGCGCCA
GGGTGGTTTTTCTTTTCACCAGTGAGACGGGCAACAGCTGATTGCCCTTCACCGCCTGGCCCTGAGAGAG
TTGCAGCAAGCGGTCCACGCTGGTTTGCCCCAGCAGGCGAAAATCCTGTTTGATGGTGGTTAACGGCGGG
ATATAACATGAGCTGTCTTCGGTATCGTCGTATCCCACTACCGAGATGTCCGCACCAACGCGCAGCCCGG
ACTCGGTAATGGCGCGCATTGCGCCCAGCGCCATCTGATCGTTGGCAACCAGCATCGCAGTGGGAACGAT
GCCCTCATTCAGCATTTGCATGGTTTGTTGAAAACCGGACATGGCACTCCAGTCGCCTTCCCGTTCCGCT
ATCGGCTGAATTTGATTGCGAGTGAGATATTTATGCCAGCCAGCCAGACGCAGACGCGCCGAGACAGAAC
TTAATGGGCCCGCTAACAGCGCGATTTGCTGGTGACCCAATGCGACCAGATGCTCCACGCCCAGTCGCGT
ACCGTCTTCATGGGAGAAAATAATACTGTTGATGGGTGTCTGGTCAGAGACATCAAGAAATAACGCCGGA
ACATTAGTGCAGGCAGCTTCCACAGCAATGGCATCCTGGTCATCCAGCGGATAGTTAATGATCAGCCCAC
TGACGCGTTGCGCGAGAAGATTGTGCACCGCCGCTTTACAGGCTTCGACGCCGCTTCGTTCTACCATCGA
CACCACCACGCTGGCACCCAGTTGATCGGCGCGAGATTTAATCGCCGCGACAATTTGCGACGGCGCGTGC
AGGGCCAGACTGGAGGTGGCAACGCCAATCAGCAACGACTGTTTGCCCGCCAGTTGTTGTGCCACGCGGT
TGGGAATGTAATTCAGCTCCGCCATCGCCGCTTCCACTTTTTCCCGCGTTTTCGCAGAAACGTGGCTGGC
CTGGTTCACCACGCGGGAAACGGTCTGATAAGAGACACCGGCATACTCTGCGACATCGTATAACGTTACT
GGTTTCACATTCACCACCCTGAATTGACTCTCTTCCGGGCGCTATCATGCCATACCGCGAAAGGTTTTGC
GCCATTCGATGGTGTCCGGGATCTCGACGCTCTCCCTTATGCGACTCCTGCATTAGGAAGCAGCCCAGTA
GTAGGTTGAGGCCGTTGAGCACCGCCGCCGCAAGGAATGGTGCATGCAAGGAGATGGCGCCCAACAGTCC
CCCGGCCACGGGGCCTGCCACCATACCCACGCCGAAACAAGCGCTCATGAGCCCGAAGTGGCGAGCCCGA
TCTTCCCCATCGGTGATGTCGGCGATATAGGCGCCAGCAACCGCACCTGTGGCGCCGGTGATGCCGGCCA
CGATGCGTCCGGCGTAGAGGATCGAGATCGATCTCGATCCCGCGAAATTAATACGACTCACTATA
Features (pLannotate 1.2.2; 22 found; start..end, strand, type, name):
      3..27      +  protein_bind   lac operator: The lac repressor binds to the lac operator to inhibit transcription in E. coli. This inhibition can be relieved by adding lactose or isopropyl-β-D-thiogalactopyranoside (IPTG). lac repressor encoded by lacI
     42..64      +  RBS            RBS: efficient ribosome binding site from bacteriophage T7 gene 10 (Olins and Rangwala, 1989)
    113..757     +  CDS            CCPG1 (fragment): CCPG1_HUMAN - Also known as CCP8, CPR8, KIAA1254. Experimental evidence at protein level: Swiss-Prot protein existence level 1. Acts as an assembly platform for Rho protein signaling complexes. Limits guanine nucleotide exchange activity of MCF2L toward RHOA, which results in an inhibition of both its transcriptional activation ability and its transforming activity. Does not inhibit activity of MCF2L toward CDC42, or activity of MCF2 toward either RHOA or CDC42 (By similarity). May be involved in cell cycle regulation. From Homo sapiens (Human).
    779..1431    +  CDS            GST (fragment): glutathione S-transferase from Schistosoma japonicum
   1535..1553    +  promoter       T7 promoter: promoter for bacteriophage T7 RNA polymerase
   1554..1578    +  protein_bind   lac operator: The lac repressor binds to the lac operator to inhibit transcription in E. coli. This inhibition can be relieved by adding lactose or isopropyl-β-D-thiogalactopyranoside (IPTG). lac repressor encoded by lacI
   1687..1728    +  CDS            S-Tag (fragment): affinity and epitope tag derived from pancreatic ribonuclease A
   1758..1775    +  CDS            SET1 (fragment): solubility-enhancement tag derived from T7 phage gene 10B
   1783..1830    +  terminator     T7 terminator: transcription terminator for bacteriophage T7 RNA polymerase
   1867..2322    +  rep_origin     f1 ori (sequence partly withheld): f1 bacteriophage origin of replication; arrow indicates direction of (+) strand synthesis
   2437..3297    -  CDS            AmpR: β-lactamase; bla; confers resistance to ampicillin, carbenicillin, and related antibiotics
   3298..3390    -  promoter       AmpR promoter: bla
   3471..4059    +  rep_origin     ori: high-copy-number ColE1/pMB1/pBR322/pUC origin of replication
   4245..4387    -  misc_feature   bom: basis of mobility region from pBR322
   4489..4680    -  CDS            rop: Rop protein, which maintains plasmids at low copy number; rop
   4697..5077    +  CDS            YPB1_ECOLX: Protein predicted: Swiss-Prot protein existence level 4. From Escherichia coli.
   5139..5203    -  CDS            TcR (fragment): tetracycline efflux protein; tet; confers resistance to tetracycline
   5218..5239    -  protein_bind   CAP binding site: CAP binding activates transcription in the presence of cAMP. E. coli catabolite activator protein
   5252..6334    -  CDS            lacI: lac repressor; lacI; The lac repressor binds to the lac operator to inhibit transcription in E. coli. This inhibition can be relieved by adding lactose or isopropyl-β-D-thiogalactopyranoside (IPTG).
   6335..6412    -  promoter       lacI promoter: lacI
   6420..6699    -  CDS            TcR (fragment): tetracycline efflux protein; tet; confers resistance to tetracycline
   6725..2       +  promoter       T7 promoter (across the origin): promoter for bacteriophage T7 RNA polymerase
