[The description below was written by a language model from this plasmid's Addgene catalogue record and pLannotate feature annotations shown in this document.]
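Description:
pETDuet_6xHis-CCPG1(1-212aa)-thrombin-GST is a bacterial expression plasmid built on the pETDuet1 backbone for producing a recombinant fragment of human CCPG1 for purification. It is maintained in E. coli through a ColE1/pBR322-type origin accompanied by the bom region and the rop gene, and it is selected with ampicillin via the β-lactamase gene. An f1 origin is also present, along with short non-functional remnants of the tetracycline resistance gene carried over from the pBR322-derived backbone. The plasmid also carries lacI under its own promoter, which supplies the lac repressor.

The payload sits in the first of the two Duet expression cassettes. A T7 promoter, which spans the numbering origin of the circular sequence, is followed by a lac operator and the T7 gene 10 ribosome binding site. These drive an open reading frame in which residues 1-212 of CCPG1 are fused upstream of Schistosoma japonicum glutathione S-transferase. According to the construct name, the fusion carries an N-terminal 6xHis tag and a thrombin cleavage site between CCPG1 and GST. Neither is separately annotated in the feature table, although the gaps before and between the annotated coding regions are consistent with them. This design would allow purification by nickel or glutathione affinity and proteolytic removal of the GST moiety. The second T7 promoter/lac operator cassette shows only backbone elements (S-Tag fragment, T7 terminator) and appears to be empty. Expression requires a host that supplies T7 RNA polymerase and is induced with IPTG. The insert was assembled by Gibson cloning, and the associated work concerns reconstitution of autophagy and mitophagy initiation machinery.
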