Addgene plasmid #227713: pETDuet_6xHis-CCPG1(1-212aa)-thrombin-GST
Purpose: Expression of recombinant protein for purification
Depositing lab: Sascha Martens. Depositing organization: University of Vienna. Publication: Reconstitution of BNIP3/NIX-mitophagy initiation reveals hierarchical flexibility of the autophagy machinery. Adriaenssens E, Schaar S, Cook ASI, Stuke JFM, Sawa-Makarska J, Nguyen TN, Ren X, Schuschnig M, Romanov J, Khuu G, Uoselis L, Lazarou M, Hummer G, Hurley JH, Martens S. Nat Cell Biol. 2025 Jul 25. doi: 10.1038/s41556-025-01712-y. PubMed 40715440.
Backbone
  Vector backbone: pETDuet1
  Vector type: Bacterial Expression
Growth in bacteria
  Bacterial resistance: Ampicillin, 100 μg/mL
  Growth temperature: 37°C
  Growth strain: DH5alpha
  Copy number: Unknown
Gene/Insert
  Gene/Insert name: CCPG1(1-212aa)
  Species: H. sapiens (human)
  Entrez Gene: CCPG1 (a.k.a. CPR8)
  Cloning method: Gibson Cloning
Terms and licenses: Academic/Nonprofit Terms; Industry Terms: Not Available to Industry
Depositor comments: Internal #: SMc2514 Please visit https://doi.org/10.1101/2024.08.28.609967 for bioRxiv preprint.
How to cite: pETDuet_6xHis-CCPG1(1-212aa)-thrombin-GST was a gift from Sascha Martens (Addgene plasmid # 227713 ; http://n2t.net/addgene:227713 ; RRID:Addgene_227713)
